Addgene plasmid #240972: pFA6a-Pho8∆60-NatMX6
Purpose: To endogenously tag S. cerevisiae proteins at their C-terminus with Pho8∆60; NatMX6 selection marker
Depositing lab: Fulvio Reggiori. Depositing organization: Aarhus University. Publication: A plasmid module for PCR-based gene modification for the accurate measurement of vacuolar delivery of specific proteins in yeast Saccharomyces cerevisiae. Valdbjorn Kanne J, Reggiori F. Autophagy Rep. 2025 May 31;4(1):2511724. doi: 10.1080/27694127.2025.2511724. eCollection 2025. PubMed 40458443.
Backbone
  Vector backbone: pFa6a
  Total vector size (bp): 5453
  Vector type: Bacterial Expression
  Selectable markers: Nourseothricin
Growth in bacteria
  Bacterial resistance: Ampicillin, 100 μg/mL
  Growth temperature: 37°C
  Growth strain: DH5alpha
  Copy number: High Copy
Gene/Insert
  Gene/Insert name: PHO8∆60
  Species: S. cerevisiae (budding yeast)
  Entrez Gene: PHO8 (a.k.a. YDR481C)
  Cloning method: Restriction Enzyme; 5′ cloning site PacI (not destroyed); 3′ cloning site AscI (not destroyed)
  Sequencing primers: 5′ AGCTGAAGCTTCGTACG
Terms and licenses: Academic/Nonprofit Terms; Industry Terms: Not Available to Industry
How to cite: pFA6a-Pho8∆60-NatMX6 was a gift from Fulvio Reggiori (Addgene plasmid # 240972 ; http://n2t.net/addgene:240972 ; RRID:Addgene_240972)
