[The description below was written by a language model from this plasmid's Addgene catalogue record and pLannotate feature annotations shown in this document.]
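Description:
pFA6a-Pho8∆60-NatMX6 is a PCR-template plasmid of the pFA6a series, about 5.45 kb, used to tag Saccharomyces cerevisiae proteins at their C-terminus at the endogenous chromosomal locus. It has no yeast origin of replication or centromere. It is maintained only in E. coli, through a high-copy ColE1/pUC-type origin and an ampicillin resistance gene (β-lactamase with its own promoter). This explains why the repository lists it as a bacterial vector. Short fragments annotated as lacI, rop and bom are backbone remnants, and T7 and SP6 promoters flank the module region.

The tagging module begins with a promoterless PHO8∆60 coding fragment, cloned between preserved PacI and AscI sites and followed by the S. cerevisiae ADH1 terminator. Downstream lies the NatMX6 marker, in which the Ashbya gossypii TEF promoter and terminator drive nourseothricin acetyltransferase to give nourseothricin resistance in yeast. As is usual for pFA6a modules, the tag-plus-marker cassette is expected to be amplified with primers carrying homology to the target locus. Homologous recombination then fuses the tag in frame to the 3′ end of the chosen gene, so the fusion stays under the native promoter of that gene.

PHO8 encodes the vacuolar alkaline phosphatase. The ∆60 truncation is generally understood to remove the N-terminal region needed for normal trafficking to the vacuole, so the enzyme becomes active only if it reaches the vacuole by another route. According to the associated publication title, the module is meant for accurate measurement of the vacuolar delivery of specific proteins, for example in autophagy studies, using phosphatase activity as a quantitative readout.
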