Features (pLannotate 1.2.2; 13 found; start..end, strand, type, name):
     55..1578    +  CDS            PHO8 (fragment): PPB_YEAST - Experimental evidence at protein level: Swiss-Prot protein existence level 1. Phosphatase with broad substrate specificity. A truncated (soluble) version of the protein is responsible for the production of (E,E)-farnesol from (E,E)-farnesyl diphosphate. Acts as a fructose-2,6- bisphosphate 6-phosphatase (PubMed:1848184). From Saccharomyces cerevisiae (strain ATCC 204508 / S288c) (Baker's yeast).
   1602..1789    +  terminator     ADH1 terminator: S. cerevisiae ADH1; transcription terminator for the S. cerevisiae alcohol dehydrogenase 1 (ADH1) gene
   1864..2207    +  promoter       TEF promoter: Ashbya gossypii TEF promoter
   2214..2778    +  CDS            NrsR (fragment): nourseothricin acetyltransferase; Streptomyces noursei nat1; confers resistance to nourseothricin
   2786..2983    +  terminator     TEF terminator: Ashbya gossypii TEF terminator
   3088..3106    -  promoter       T7 promoter: promoter for bacteriophage T7 RNA polymerase
   3128..3181    -  CDS            lacI (fragment): lac repressor; lacI; The lac repressor binds to the lac operator to inhibit transcription in E. coli. This inhibition can be relieved by adding lactose or isopropyl-β-D-thiogalactopyranoside (IPTG).
   3364..3952    -  rep_origin     ori: high-copy-number ColE1/pMB1/pBR322/pUC origin of replication
   4123..4983    -  CDS            AmpR: β-lactamase; bla; confers resistance to ampicillin, carbenicillin, and related antibiotics
   4984..5088    -  promoter       AmpR promoter: bla
   5183..5218    +  CDS            rop (fragment): Rop protein, which maintains plasmids at low copy number; rop
   5320..5371    +  misc_feature   bom (fragment): basis of mobility region from pBR322
   5434..5452    +  promoter       SP6 promoter: promoter for bacteriophage SP6 RNA polymerase
>Addgene plasmid #240972 | pFA6a-Pho8∆60-NatMX6 | addgene full sequence | sequence record 490854 | Addgene NGS Result
ACGCGGCCGCCAGCTGAAGCTTCGTACGCTGCAGGTCGACGGATCCCCGGGTTAATTAAGTCTGCATCAC
ACAAGAAGAAGAATGTCATATTCTTCGTGACGGATGGGATGGGACCTGCGTCTTTGTCCATGGCAAGATC
ATTCAACCAGCATGTTAATGATTTACCTATAGACGACATCCTGACACTTGACGAGCATTTTATCGGGTCT
TCGAGAACAAGGTCCTCGGACTCACTAGTCACTGACTCAGCTGCGGGCGCCACCGCATTTGCATGTGCAT
TAAAGAGCTATAATGGGGCCATCGGTGTTGATCCGCATCACAGACCTTGTGGTACAGTGCTCGAGGCGGC
TAAGTTAGCAGGTTATCTCACTGGGCTTGTTGTTACGACAAGAATCACAGATGCCACTCCGGCTTCATTC
AGTTCACATGTTGATTACAGATGGCAGGAAGATCTTATCGCTACGCACCAGTTAGGCGAATATCCTCTGG
GGAGAGTAGTAGACTTACTCATGGGTGGCGGCAGGAGCCATTTCTACCCTCAAGGCGAAAAGGCTTCTCC
ATATGGTCACCACGGTGCTAGAAAAGATGGAAGAGATTTAATCGATGAGGCTCAATCTAATGGCTGGCAG
TACGTGGGTGACCGTAAAAATTTTGATTCTTTGTTGAAAAGCCACGGTGAAAACGTTACTTTACCTTTCT
TGGGTCTCTTTGCAGATAACGACATTCCTTTTGAAATTGACAGAGATGAAAAGGAGTATCCTTCCCTTAA
GGAACAAGTCAAGGTGGCTTTGGGTGCCTTGGAAAAAGCTTCCAATGAGGACAAAGATTCTAATGGGTTT
TTCTTAATGGTGGAAGGCTCCAGAATTGATCATGCTGGTCACCAAAACGATCCAGCTTCGCAGGTAAGGG
AGGTGTTGGCTTTCGATGAAGCATTCCAATACGTTTTGGAGTTTGCTGAAAATTCCGATACGGAGACTGT
TTTGGTCTCTACGTCGGATCATGAAACGGGTGGTTTAGTCACTTCAAGACAAGTCACTGCTAGCTATCCT
CAGTATGTCTGGTATCCACAGGTGCTCGCCAACGCCACCCATTCAGGTGAGTTTTTGAAAAGAAAACTAG
TAGATTTTGTTCATGAGCATAAGGGCGCAAGCAGCAAAATAGAAAATTTCATCAAACATGAGATCCTGGA
AAAAGATTTGGGTATTTACGATTACACGGATAGCGATTTAGAAACATTAATTCATTTGGATGACAACGCA
AATGCTATCCAAGACAAACTGAATGACATGGTATCATTTAGGGCCCAAATTGGCTGGACCACGCATGGTC
ACAGCGCAGTCGACGTCAACATATATGCATACGCCAATAAGAAAGCTACATGGTCATATGTCTTGAACAA
TTTACAAGGCAATCACGAAAATACGGAAGTTGGCCAGTTCTTAGAAAACTTTTTAGAATTGAACCTGAAC
GAAGTCACTGATTTGATTAGGGACACCAAACACACATCAGATTTTGATGCTACAGAAATAGCTAGTGAAG
TACAACATTATGACGAATACTACCATGCGTTGACCAACTGAGGCGCGCCACTTCTAAATAAGCGAATTTC
TTATGATTTATGATTTTTATTATTAAATAAGTTATAAAAAAAATAAGTGTATACAAATTTTAAAGTGACT
CTTAGGTTTTAAAACGAAAATTCTTATTCTTGAGTAACTCTTTCCTGTAGGTCAGGTTGCTTTCTCAGGT
ATAGTATGAGGTCGCTCTTATTGACCACACCTCTACCGGCAGATCCGCTAGGGATAACAGGGTAATATAG
ATCTGTTTAGCTTGCCTCGTCCCCGCCGGGTCACCCGGCCAGCGACATGGAGGCCCAGAATACCCTCCTT
GACAGTCTTGACGTGCGCAGCTCAGGGGCATGATGTGACTGTCGCCCGTACATTTAGCCCATACATCCCC
ATGTATAATCATTTGCATCCATACATTTTGATGGCCGCACGGCGCGAAGCAAAAATTACGGCTCCTCGCT
GCAGACCTGCGAGCAGGGAAACGCTCCCCTCACAGACGCGTTGAATTGTCCCCACGCCGCGCCCCTGTAG
AGAAATATAAAAGGTTAGGATTTGCCACTGAGGTTCTTCTTTCATATACTTCCTTTTTAAATCTTGCTAG
GATACAGTTCTCACATCACATCCGAACATAAACAACCATGGGTACCACTCTTGACGACACGGCTTACCGG
TACCGCACCAGTGTCCCGGGGGACGCCGAGGCCATCGAGGCACTGGATGGGTCCTTCACCACCGACACCG
TCTTCCGCGTCACCGCCACCGGGGACGGCTTCACCCTGCGGGAGGTGCCGGTGGACCCGCCCCTGACCAA
GGTGTTCCCCGACGACGAATCGGACGACGAATCGGACGACGGGGAGGACGGCGACCCGGACTCTCGGACG
TTCGTCGCGTACGGGGACGACGGCGACCTGGCGGGCTTCGTGGTCGTCTCGTACTCCGGCTGGAACCGCC
GGCTGACCGTCGAGGACATCGAGGTCGCCCCGGAGCACCGGGGGCACGGGGTCGGGCGCGCGTTGATGGG
GCTCGCGACGGAGTTCGCCCGCGAGCGGGGTGCCGGGCACCTCTGGCTGGAGGTCACCAACGTCAACGCA
CCGGCGATCCACGCGTACCGGCGGATGGGGTTCACCCTCTGCGGCCTGGACACCGCCCTGTACGACGGCA
CCGCCTCGGACGGCGAGCAGGCGCTCTACATGAGCATGCCCTGCCCCTAATCAGTACTGACAATAAAAAG
ATTCTTGTTTTCAAGAACTTGTCATTTGTATAGTTTTTTTATATTGTAGTTGTTCTATTTTAATCAAATG
TTAGCGTGATTTATATTTTTTTTCGCCTCGACATCATCTGCCCAGATGCGAAGTTAAGTGCGCAGAAAGT
AATATCATGCGTCAATCGTATGTGAATGCTGGTCGCTATACTGCTGTCGATTCGATACTAACGCCGCCAT
CCAGTTTAAACGAGCTCGAATTCATCGATGATATCAGATCCACTAGTGGCCTATGCGGCCGCGGATCTGC
CGGTCTCCCTATAGTGAGTCGTATTAATTTCGATAAGCCAGGTTAACCTGCATTAATGAATCGGCCAACG
CGCGGGGAGAGGCGGTTTGCGTATTGGGCGCTCTTCCGCTTCCTCGCTCACTGACTCGCTGCGCTCGGTC
GTTCGGCTGCGGCGAGCGGTATCAGCTCACTCAAAGGCGGTAATACGGTTATCCACAGAATCAGGGGATA
ACGCAGGAAAGAACATGTGAGCAAAAGGCCAGCAAAAGGCCAGGAACCGTAAAAAGGCCGCGTTGCTGGC
GTTTTTCCATAGGCTCCGCCCCCCTGACGAGCATCACAAAAATCGACGCTCAAGTCAGAGGTGGCGAAAC
CCGACAGGACTATAAAGATACCAGGCGTTTCCCCCTGGAAGCTCCCTCGTGCGCTCTCCTGTTCCGACCC
TGCCGCTTACCGGATACCTGTCCGCCTTTCTCCCTTCGGGAAGCGTGGCGCTTTCTCATAGCTCACGCTG
TAGGTATCTCAGTTCGGTGTAGGTCGTTCGCTCCAAGCTGGGCTGTGTGCACGAACCCCCCGTTCAGCCC
GACCGCTGCGCCTTATCCGGTAACTATCGTCTTGAGTCCAACCCGGTAAGACACGACTTATCGCCACTGG
CAGCAGCCACTGGTAACAGGATTAGCAGAGCGAGGTATGTAGGCGGTGCTACAGAGTTCTTGAAGTGGTG
GCCTAACTACGGCTACACTAGAAGAACAGTATTTGGTATCTGCGCTCTGCTGAAGCCAGTTACCTTCGGA
AAAAGAGTTGGTAGCTCTTGATCCGGCAAACAAACCACCGCTGGTAGCGGTGGTTTTTTTGTTTGCAAGC
AGCAGATTACGCGCAGAAAAAAAGGATCTCAAGAAGATCCTTTGATCTTTTCTACGGGGTCTGACGCTCA
GTGGAACGAAAACTCACGTTAAGGGATTTTGGTCATGAGATTATCAAAAAGGATCTTCACCTAGATCCTT
TTAAATTAAAAATGAAGTTTTAAATCAATCTAAAGTATATATGAGTAAACTTGGTCTGACAGTTACCAAT
GCTTAATCAGTGAGGCACCTATCTCAGCGATCTGTCTATTTCGTTCATCCATAGTTGCCTGACTCCCCGT
CGTGTAGATAACTACGATACGGGAGGGCTTACCATCTGGCCCCAGTGCTGCAATGATACCGCGAGACCCA
CGCTCACCGGCTCCAGATTTATCAGCAATAAACCAGCCAGCCGGAAGGGCCGAGCGCAGAAGTGGTCCTG
CAACTTTATCCGCCTCCATCCAGTCTATTAATTGTTGCCGGGAAGCTAGAGTAAGTAGTTCGCCAGTTAA
TAGTTTGCGCAACGTTGTTGCCATTGCTACAGGCATCGTGGTGTCACGCTCGTCGTTTGGTATGGCTTCA
TTCAGCTCCGGTTCCCAACGATCAAGGCGAGTTACATGATCCCCCATGTTGTGCAAAAAAGCGGTTAGCT
CCTTCGGTCCTCCGATCGTTGTCAGAAGTAAGTTGGCCGCAGTGTTATCACTCATGGTTATGGCAGCACT
GCATAATTCTCTTACTGTCATGCCATCCGTAAGATGCTTTTCTGTGACTGGTGAGTACTCAACCAAGTCA
TTCTGAGAATAGTGTATGCGGCGACCGAGTTGCTCTTGCCCGGCGTCAATACGGGATAATACCGCGCCAC
ATAGCAGAACTTTAAAAGTGCTCATCATTGGAAAACGTTCTTCGGGGCGAAAACTCTCAAGGATCTTACC
GCTGTTGAGATCCAGTTCGATGTAACCCACTCGTGCACCCAACTGATCTTCAGCATCTTTTACTTTCACC
AGCGTTTCTGGGTGAGCAAAAACAGGAAGGCAAAATGCCGCAAAAAAGGGAATAAGGGCGACACGGAAAT
GTTGAATACTCATACTCTTCCTTTTTCAATATTATTGAAGCATTTATCAGGGTTATTGTCTCATGAGCGG
ATACATATTTGAATGTATTTAGAAAAATAAACAAATAGGGGTTCCGCGCACATTTCCCCGAAAAGTGCCA
CCTGACGTCTAAGAAACCATTATTATCATGACATTAACCTATAAAAATAGGCGTATCACGAGGCCCTTTC
GTCTCGCGCGTTTCGGTGATGACGGTGAAAACCTCTGACACATGCAGCTCCCGGAGACGGTCACAGCTTG
TCTGTAAGCGGATGCCGGGAGCAGACAAGCCCGTCAGGGCGCGTCAGCGGGTGTTGGCGGGTGTCGGGGC
TGGCTTAACTATGCGGCATCAGAGCAGATTGTACTGAGAGTGCACCATATGGACATATTGTCGTTAGAAC
GCGGCTACAATTAATACATAACCTTATGTATCATACACATACGATTTAGGTGACACTATAGA
